Addgene plasmid #225950: pLV-SFFV-CKAP4 CC-WPRE-UbC-Emerald
Purpose: Lentiviral vector plasmid expressing human CKAP4 mutation double cysteine (CC) under the spleen focus-forming virus (SFFV) promoter and Emerald under the Ubiquitin C (UbC) promoter
Depositing lab: Richard Eva & Bart Nieuwenhuis & Evan Reid. Depositing organization: University of Cambridge.
Backbone
  Vector backbone: pLV-SFFV-MCS-WPRE-UbC-Emerald (Addgene #211796)
  Backbone manufacturer: Bart Nieuwenhuis
  Vector type: Mammalian Expression, Lentiviral
Growth in bacteria
  Bacterial resistance: Ampicillin, 100 μg/mL
  Growth temperature: 37°C
  Growth strain: NEB Stable
  Copy number: High Copy
Gene/Insert 1
  Gene/Insert name: CKAP4 (alt name: Cytoskeleton Associated Protein 4)
  Species: H. sapiens (human)
  Insert size (bp): 1812
  Mutation: Additional cysteine inserted after Cys-100
  Entrez Gene: CKAP4 (a.k.a. CLIMP-63, CLIMP63, ERGIC-63, p63)
  Promoter: SFFV
  Cloning method: Unknown
  Sequencing primers: 5′ n/a
Gene/Insert 2
  Gene/Insert name: Emerald (alt name: EmGFP)
  Species: A. victoria
  Insert size (bp): 717
  Promoter: UbC
  Cloning method: Unknown
  Sequencing primers: 5′ n/a
Resource information
  A portion of this plasmid was derived from a plasmid made by: VectorBuilder
Terms and licenses: Academic/Nonprofit Terms; Industry Terms: Not Available to Industry
How to cite: pLV-SFFV-CKAP4 CC-WPRE-UbC-Emerald was a gift from Richard Eva & Bart Nieuwenhuis & Evan Reid (Addgene plasmid # 225950 ; http://n2t.net/addgene:225950 ; RRID:Addgene_225950)
