[The description below was written by a language model from this plasmid's Addgene catalogue record and pLannotate feature annotations shown in this document.]
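Description:
pLV-SFFV-CKAP4 CC-WPRE-UbC-Emerald is an HIV-1-based lentiviral transfer plasmid for mammalian expression, built on the pLV-SFFV-MCS-WPRE-UbC-Emerald backbone. In the roughly 12.6 kb sequenced record, the bacterial portion carries a high-copy ColE1/pUC-type origin and a β-lactamase gene for ampicillin selection. The annotation also picks up backbone remnants: fragments of tetracycline resistance, rop and bom sequences, and an SV40 promoter followed by gpt fragments, SV40 small t intron and SV40 poly(A) signal. The record assigns no function to these.

The proviral region runs from a truncated 5' LTR through the Ψ packaging signal (overlapping a gag fragment), the Rev response element for Rev-dependent nuclear export of the genomic RNA, and the cPPT/CTS, ending in a ΔU3 self-inactivating 3' LTR that disables LTR promoter activity after integration. An additional HIV-1 LTR fragment is annotated at the end of the linearised record, just upstream of the 5' LTR in the circular plasmid.

Between the LTRs sit two independent expression units. The spleen focus-forming virus (SFFV) promoter drives human CKAP4 (also known as CLIMP-63), here as the "CC" variant with an extra cysteine inserted after Cys-100, followed by a WPRE fragment, an element that generally enhances transcript stability and expression. Downstream, the human ubiquitin C promoter drives Emerald, a green fluorescent protein derived from Aequorea victoria.

Because Emerald is produced separately rather than fused to CKAP4, it marks transduced cells without tagging the mutant protein. The record describes the plasmid's purpose only as expressing the CKAP4 double-cysteine mutant together with Emerald. It does not state the functional consequence of the mutation.
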