Features (pLannotate 1.2.2; 34 found; start..end, strand, type, name):
     48..305     +  LTR            5' LTR (truncated): truncated 5' long terminal repeat (LTR) from HIV-1
    352..477     +  misc_feature   HIV-1 Ψ: packaging signal of human immunodeficiency virus type 1
    461..799     +  CDS            HIV-1 gag (fragment): gag protein from human immunodeficiency virus 1; gag
    974..1207    +  misc_feature   RRE: The Rev response element (RRE) of HIV-1 allows for Rev-dependent mRNA export from the nucleus to the cytoplasm.
   1584..1684    +  CDS            Rev (fragment): human immunodeficiency virus 1 (HIV-1) Rev protein; rev; enhances nuclear export of unspliced and incompletely spliced viral mRNAs
   1721..1838    +  misc_feature   cPPT/CTS: central polypurine tract and central termination sequence of HIV-1
   1875..1907    -  misc_feature   MCS (fragment): pBluescript multiple cloning site
   1991..2398    +  promoter       SFFV promoter: spleen focus-forming virus long terminal repeat (LTR) promoter
   2420..4228    +  CDS            CKAP4: CKAP4_HUMAN - Experimental evidence at protein level: Swiss-Prot protein existence level 1. High-affinity epithelial cell surface receptor for the FZD8- related low molecular weight sialoglycopeptide APF/antiproliferative factor. Mediates the APF antiproliferative signaling within cells. From Homo sapiens (Human).
   4243..4273    +  misc_feature   MCS (fragment): pUC18/19 multiple cloning site
   4274..4292    +  misc_feature   MCS (fragment): pBluescript multiple cloning site
   4292..4797    +  misc_feature   WPRE (fragment): woodchuck hepatitis virus posttranscriptional regulatory element
   4790..5976    +  promoter       UbC promoter: human ubiquitin C promoter
   6012..6728    +  CDS            Emerald: Emerald is a basic (constitutively fluorescent) green fluorescent protein published in 1998, derived from Aequorea victoria. It is reported to be a very rapidly-maturing weak dimer.
   6756..6824    +  CDS            nef (fragment): NEF_HV1Z2 - Experimental evidence at protein level: Swiss-Prot protein existence level 1. Extracellular Nef protein targets CD4(+) T-lymphocytes for apoptosis by interacting with CXCR4 surface receptors. From Human immunodeficiency virus type 1 group M subtype D (isolate Z2/CDC-Z34) (HIV-1).
   6826..7059    +  LTR            3' LTR (ΔU3): self-inactivating 3' long terminal repeat (LTR) from HIV-1
   7084..7102    -  promoter       SP6 promoter: promoter for bacteriophage SP6 RNA polymerase
   7330..7609    +  CDS            TcR (fragment): tetracycline efflux protein; tet; confers resistance to tetracycline
   7610..7658    -  misc_feature   bom (fragment): basis of mobility region from pBR322
   7760..7795    -  CDS            rop (fragment): Rop protein, which maintains plasmids at low copy number; rop
   7890..7994    +  promoter       AmpR promoter: bla
   7995..8855    +  CDS            AmpR: β-lactamase; bla; confers resistance to ampicillin, carbenicillin, and related antibiotics
   9026..9614    +  rep_origin     ori: high-copy-number ColE1/pMB1/pBR322/pUC origin of replication
   9797..9853    +  CDS            lacI (fragment): lac repressor; lacI; The lac repressor binds to the lac operator to inhibit transcription in E. coli. This inhibition can be relieved by adding lactose or isopropyl-β-D-thiogalactopyranoside (IPTG).
   9860..10189   +  promoter       SV40 promoter: SV40 enhancer and early promoter
  10389..10508   +  CDS            gpt (fragment): XGPT_ECOLI - Also known as gpp, gxu. Experimental evidence at protein level: Swiss-Prot protein existence level 1. Purine salvage pathway enzyme that catalyzes the transfer of the ribosyl-5-phosphate group from 5-phospho-alpha-D-ribose 1- diphosphate (PRPP) to the N9 position of the 6-oxopurines guanine and xanthine to form the corresponding ribonucleotides GMP (guanosine 5'- monophosphate) and XMP (xanthosine 5'-monophosphate), with the release of PPi. To a lesser extent, also acts on hypoxanthine (PubMed:9100006, PubMed:3886014). Does not ribophosphorylate adenine (PubMed:3886014). From Esch
  10508..10843   +  CDS            gpt (fragment): XGPT_ECOLI - Also known as gpp, gxu. Experimental evidence at protein level: Swiss-Prot protein existence level 1. Purine salvage pathway enzyme that catalyzes the transfer of the ribosyl-5-phosphate group from 5-phospho-alpha-D-ribose 1- diphosphate (PRPP) to the N9 position of the 6-oxopurines guanine and xanthine to form the corresponding ribonucleotides GMP (guanosine 5'- monophosphate) and XMP (xanthosine 5'-monophosphate), with the release of PPi. To a lesser extent, also acts on hypoxanthine (PubMed:9100006, PubMed:3886014). Does not ribophosphorylate adenine (PubMed:3886014). From Esch
  10938..11243   +  CDS            frsA (fragment): FRSA_ECOLI - Also known as yafA. Experimental evidence at protein level: Swiss-Prot protein existence level 1. Catalyzes the hydrolysis of esters (PubMed:15808744). Displays esterase activity toward pNP-butyrate (PubMed:15808744). May stimulate mixed-acid fermentation by acting as a fermentation/respiration switch that down-regulates respiration and up- regulates fermentation rates (PubMed:15169777). From Escherichia coli (strain K12).
  11247..11321   +  CDS            small t antigen (fragment): SV40 (simian virus 40) small t antigen
  11323..11388   +  intron         small t intron: SV40 (simian virus 40) small t antigen intron
  11518..11538   +  CDS            SV40 NLS: nuclear localization signal of SV40 (simian virus 40) large T antigen
  11857..11940   +  CDS            large T antigen (fragment): large T antigen from SV40 (simian virus 40)
  11963..12097   +  polyA_signal   SV40 poly(A) signal: SV40 polyadenylation signal
  12265..12593   +  LTR            3' LTR (fragment): 3' long terminal repeat (LTR) from HIV-1
>Addgene plasmid #225950 | pLV-SFFV-CKAP4 CC-WPRE-UbC-Emerald | addgene full sequence | sequence record 446852 | Addgene NGS Result
TGATATCGAGCTTGCTACAAGGGACTTTCCGCTGGGGACTTTCCAGGGAGGCGTGGCCTGGGCGGGACTG
GGGAGTGGCGAGCCCTCAGATCCTGCATATAAGCAGCTGCTTTTTGCCTGTACTGGGTCTCTCTGGTTAG
ACCAGATCTGAGCCTGGGAGCTCTCTGGCTAACTAGGGAACCCACTGCTTAAGCCTCAATAAAGCTTGCC
TTGAGTGCTTCAAGTAGTGTGTGCCCGTCTGTTGTGTGACTCTGGTAACTAGAGATCCCTCAGACCCTTT
TAGTCAGTGTGGAAAATCTCTAGCAGTGGCGCCCGAACAGGGACTTGAAAGCGAAAGGGAAACCAGAGGA
GCTCTCTCGACGCAGGACTCGGCTTGCTGAAGCGCGCACGGCAAGAGGCGAGGGGCGGCGACTGGTGAGT
ACGCCAAAAATTTTGACTAGCGGAGGCTAGAAGGAGAGAGATGGGTGCGAGAGCGTCAGTATTAAGCGGG
GGAGAATTAGATCGCGATGGGAAAAAATTCGGTTAAGGCCAGGGGGAAAGAAAAAATATAAATTAAAACA
TATAGTATGGGCAAGCAGGGAGCTAGAACGATTCGCAGTTAATCCTGGCCTGTTAGAAACATCAGAAGGC
TGTAGACAAATACTGGGACAGCTACAACCATCCCTTCAGACAGGATCAGAAGAACTTAGATCATTATATA
ATACAGTAGCAACCCTCTATTGTGTGCATCAAAGGATAGAGATAAAAGACACCAAGGAAGCTTTAGACAA
GATAGAGGAAGAGCAAAACAAAAGTAAGACCACCGCACAGCAAGCGGCCGGCCGCTGATCTTCAGACCTG
GAGGAGGAGATATGAGGGACAATTGGAGAAGTGAATTATATAAATATAAAGTAGTAAAAATTGAACCATT
AGGAGTAGCACCCACCAAGGCAAAGAGAAGAGTGGTGCAGAGAGAAAAAAGAGCAGTGGGAATAGGAGCT
TTGTTCCTTGGGTTCTTGGGAGCAGCAGGAAGCACTATGGGCGCAGCGTCAATGACGCTGACGGTACAGG
CCAGACAATTATTGTCTGGTATAGTGCAGCAGCAGAACAATTTGCTGAGGGCTATTGAGGCGCAACAGCA
TCTGTTGCAACTCACAGTCTGGGGCATCAAGCAGCTCCAGGCAAGAATCCTGGCTGTGGAAAGATACCTA
AAGGATCAACAGCTCCTGGGGATTTGGGGTTGCTCTGGAAAACTCATTTGCACCACTGCTGTGCCTTGGA
ATGCTAGTTGGAGTAATAAATCTCTGGAACAGATTTGGAATCACACGACCTGGATGGAGTGGGACAGAGA
AATTAACAATTACACAAGCTTAATACACTCCTTAATTGAAGAATCGCAAAACCAGCAAGAAAAGAATGAA
CAAGAATTATTGGAATTAGATAAATGGGCAAGTTTGTGGAATTGGTTTAACATAACAAATTGGCTGTGGT
ATATAAAATTATTCATAATGATAGTAGGAGGCTTGGTAGGTTTAAGAATAGTTTTTGCTGTACTTTCTAT
AGTGAATAGAGTTAGGCAGGGATATTCACCATTATCGTTTCAGACCCACCTCCCAACCCCGAGGGGACCC
GACAGGCCCGAAGGAATAGAAGAAGAAGGTGGAGAGAGAGACAGAGACAGATCCATTCGATTAGTGAACG
GATCTCGACGGTATCGCCAAATGGCAGTATTCATCCACAATTTTAAAAGAAAAGGGGGGATTGGGGGGTA
CAGTGCAGGGGAAAGAATAGTAGACATAATAGCAACAGACATACAAACTAAAGAATTACAAAAACAAATT
ACAAAAATTCAAAATTTTCGGGTTTATTACAGGGACAGCAGAGATCCAGTTTGGATCGATAAGCTTGATA
TCGAATTCCTGCAGCCCCGATAAAATAAAAGATTTTATTTAGTCTCCAGAAAAAGGGGGGAATGAAAGAC
CCCACCTGTAGGTTTGGCAAGCTAGCTGCAGTAACGCCATTTTGCAAGGCATGGAAAAATACCAAACCAA
GAATAGAGAAGTTCAGATCAAGGGCGGGTACATGAAAATAGCTAACGTTGGGCCAAACAGGATATCTGCG
GTGAGCAGTTTCGGCCCCGGCCCGGGGCCAAGAACAGATGGTCACCGCAGTTTCGGCCCCGGCCCGAGGC
CAAGAACAGATGGTCCCCAGATATGGCCCAACCCTCAGCAGTTTCTTAAGACCCATCAGATGTTTCCAGG
CTCCCCCAAGGACCTGAAATGACCCTGCGCCTTATTTGAATTAACCAATCAGCCTGCTTCTCGCTTCTGT
TCGCGCGCTTCTGCTTCCCGAGCTCTATAAAAGAGCTCACAACCCCTCACTCGGCGCGCCAGTCCTCCGA
CAGACTGAGTCGCCCGGGGGGGATCCACCGGTCGCCACCATGCCCTCGGCCAAACAAAGGGGCTCCAAGG
GCGGCCACGGCGCCGCGAGCCCCTCGGAGAAGGGTGCCCACCCGTCGGGCGGCGCGGATGACGTGGCGAA
GAAGCCGCCGCCGGCGCCGCAGCAGCCGCCGCCGCCGCCCGCGCCGCACCCGCAGCAGCACCCGCAGCAG
CACCCGCAGAACCAGGCGCACGGCAAGGGCGGCCACCGCGGCGGCGGCGGCGGCGGCGGCAAGTCCTCCT
CCTCCTCCTCCGCCTCCGCCGCCGCTGCCGCCGCCGCCGCCTCGTCCTCGGCGTCCTGCTGTTCGCGCAG
GCTCGGCAGGGCGCTCAACTTTCTCTTCTACCTCGCCCTGGTGGCGGCGGCCGCTTTCTCGGGCTGGTGC
GTCCACCACGTCCTGGAGGAGGTCCAGCAGGTCCGGCGCAGCCACCAGGACTTCTCCCGGCAGAGGGAGG
AGCTGGGCCAGGGCTTGCAGGGCGTCGAGCAGAAGGTGCAGTCTTTGCAAGCCACATTTGGAACTTTTGA
GTCCATCTTGAGAAGCTCCCAACATAAACAAGACCTCACAGAGAAAGCTGTGAAGCAAGGGGAGAGTGAG
GTCAGCCGGATCAGCGAAGTGCTGCAGAAACTCCAGAATGAGATTCTCAAAGACCTCTCGGATGGGATCC
ATGTGGTGAAGGACGCCCGGGAGCGGGACTTCACGTCCCTGGAGAACACGGTGGAGGAGCGGCTGACGGA
GCTCACCAAATCCATCAACGACAACATCGCCATCTTCACAGAAGTCCAGAAGAGGAGCCAGAAGGAGATC
AATGACATGAAGGCAAAGGTTGCCTCCCTGGAAGAATCTGAGGGGAACAAGCAGGATTTGAAAGCCTTAA
AGGAAGCTGTGAAGGAGATACAGACCTCAGCCAAGTCCAGAGAGTGGGACATGGAGGCCCTGAGAAGTAC
CCTTCAGACTATGGAGTCTGACATCTACACCGAGGTCCGCGAGCTGGTGAGCCTCAAGCAGGAGCAGCAG
GCTTTCAAGGAGGCGGCCGACACGGAGCGGCTCGCCCTGCAGGCCCTCACGGAGAAGCTTCTCAGGTCTG
AGGAGTCCGTCTCCCGCCTCCCGGAGGAGATCCGGAGACTGGAGGAAGAGCTCCGCCAGCTGAAGTCCGA
TTCCCACGGGCCGAAGGAGGACGGAGGCTTCAGACACTCGGAAGCCTTTGAGGCACTCCAGCAAAAGAGT
CAGGGACTGGACTCCAGGCTCCAGCACGTGGAGGATGGGGTGCTCTCCATGCAGGTGGCTTCTGCGCGCC
AGACCGAGAGCCTGGAGTCCCTCCTGTCCAAGAGCCAGGAGCACGAGCAGCGCCTGGCCGCCCTGCAGGG
GCGCCTGGAAGGCCTCGGGTCCTCAGAGGCAGACCAGGATGGCCTGGCCAGCACGGTGAGGAGCCTGGGC
GAGACCCAGCTGGTGCTCTACGGTGACGTGGAGGAGCTGAAGAGGAGTGTGGGCGAGCTCCCCAGCACCG
TGGAATCACTCCAGAAGGTGCAGGAGCAGGTGCACACGCTGCTCAGTCAGGACCAAGCCCAGGCCGCCCG
TCTGCCTCCTCAGGACTTCCTGGACAGACTTTCTTCTCTAGACAACCTGAAAGCCTCAGTCAGCCAAGTG
GAGGCGGACTTGAAAATGCTCAGGACTGCTGTGGACAGTTTGGTTGCATACTCGGTCAAAATAGAAACCA
ACGAGAACAATCTGGAATCAGCCAAGGGTTTACTAGATGACCTGAGGAATGATCTGGATAGGTTGTTTGT
GAAAGTGGAGAAGATTCACGAAAAGGTCTAAAGCGGCCGCGACTCTAGAGTCGACCTGCAGGCATGCAAG
CTTGATATCAAGCTTATCGATAATCAACCTCTGGATTACAAAATTTGTGAAAGATTGACTGGTATTCTTA
ACTATGTTGCTCCTTTTACGCTATGTGGATACGCTGCTTTAATGCCTTTGTATCATGCTATTGCTTCCCG
TATGGCTTTCATTTTCTCCTCCTTGTATAAATCCTGGTTGCTGTCTCTTTATGAGGAGTTGTGGCCCGTT
GTCAGGCAACGTGGCGTGGTGTGCACTGTGTTTGCTGACGCAACCCCCACTGGTTGGGGCATTGCCACCA
CCTGTCAGCTCCTTTCCGGGACTTTCGCTTTCCCCCTCCCTATTGCCACGGCGGAACTCATCGCCGCCTG
CCTTGCCCGCTGCTGGACAGGGGCTCGGCTGTTGGGCACTGACAATTCCGTGGTGTTGTCGGGGAAATCA
TCGTCCTTTCCTTGGCTGCTCGCCTGTGTTGCCACCTGGATTCTGCGCGGGACGTCCTTCTGCTACGTCC
CTTCGGCCCTCAATCCAGCGGACCTTCCTTCCCGCGGGCGCCCCCCTCCTCACGGCGAGCGCTGCCACGT
CAGACGAAGGGCGCAGCGAGCGTCCTGATCCTTCCGCCCGGACGCTCAGGACAGCGGCCCGCTGCTCATA
AGACTCGGCCTTAGAACCCCAGTATCAGCAGAAGGACATTTTAGGACGGGACTTGGGTGACTCTAGGGCA
CTGGTTTTCTTTCCAGAGAGCGGAACAGGCGAGGAAAAGTAGTCCCTTCTCGGCGATTCTGCGGAGGGAT
CTCCGTGGGGCGGTGAACGCCGATGATTATATAAGGACGCGCCGGGTGTGGCACAGCTAGTTCCGTCGCA
GCCGGGATTTGGGTCGCGGTTCTTGTTTGTGGATCGCTGTGATCGTCACTTGGTGAGTAGCGGGCTGCTG
GGCTGGCCGGGGCTTTCGTGGCCGCCGGGCCGCTCGGTGGGACGGAAGCGTGTGGAGAGACCGCCAAGGG
CTGTAGTCTGGGTCCGCGAGCAAGGTTGCCCTGAACTGGGGGTTGGGGGGAGCGCAGCAAAATGGCGGCT
GTTCCCGAGTCTTGAATGGAAGACGCTTGTGAGGCGGGCTGTGAGGTCGTTGAAACAAGGTGGGGGGCAT
GGTGGGCGGCAAGAACCCAAGGTCTTGAGGCCTTCGCTAATGCGGGAAAGCTCTTATTCGGGTGAGATGG
GCTGGGGCACCATCTGGGGACCCTGACGTGAAGTTTGTCACTGACTGGAGAACTCGGTTTGTCGTCTGTT
GCGGGGGCGGCAGTTATGGCGGTGCCGTTGGGCAGTGCACCCGTACCTTTGGGAGCGCGCGCCCTCGTCG
TGTCGTGACGTCACCCGTTCTGTTGGCTTATAATGCAGGGTGGGGCCACCTGCCGGTAGGTGTGCGGTAG
GCTTTTCTCCGTCGCAGGACGCAGGGTTCGGGCCTAGGGTAGGCTCTCCTGAATCGACAGGCGCCGGACC
TCTGGTGAGGGGAGGGATAAGTGAGGCGTCAGTTTCTTTGGTCGGTTTTATGTACCTATCTTCTTAAGTA
GCTGAAGCTCCGGTTTTGAACTATGCGCTCGGGGTTGGCGAGTGTGTTTTGTGAAGTTTTTTAGGCACCT
TTTGAAATGTAATCATTTGGGTCAATATGTAATTTTCAGTGTTAGACTAGTAAATTGTCCGCTAAATTCT
GGCCGTTTTTGGCTTTTTTGTTAGACGAAGCTTGGTACCGAGCTCGGATCAATTCGCCACCATGGTGAGC
AAGGGCGAGGAGCTGTTCACCGGGGTGGTGCCCATCCTGGTCGAGCTGGACGGCGACGTAAACGGCCACA
AGTTCAGCGTGTCCGGCGAGGGCGAGGGCGATGCCACCTACGGCAAGCTGACCCTGAAGTTCATCTGCAC
CACCGGCAAGCTGCCCGTGCCCTGGCCCACCCTCGTGACCACCTTGACCTACGGCGTGCAGTGCTTCGCC
CGCTACCCCGACCACATGAAGCAGCACGACTTCTTCAAGTCCGCCATGCCCGAAGGCTACGTCCAGGAGC
GCACCATCTTCTTCAAGGACGACGGCAACTACAAGACCCGCGCCGAGGTGAAGTTCGAGGGCGACACCCT
GGTGAACCGCATCGAGCTGAAGGGCATCGACTTCAAGGAGGACGGCAACATCCTGGGGCACAAGCTGGAG
TACAACTACAACAGCCACAAGGTCTATATCACCGCCGACAAGCAGAAGAACGGCATCAAGGTGAACTTCA
AGACCCGCCACAACATCGAGGACGGCAGCGTGCAGCTCGCCGACCACTACCAGCAGAACACCCCCATCGG
CGACGGCCCCGTGCTGCTGCCCGACAACCACTACCTGAGCACCCAGTCCGCCCTGAGCAAAGACCCCAAC
GAGAAGCGCGATCACATGGTCCTGCTGGAGTTCGTGACCGCCGCCGGGATCACTCTCGGCATGGACGAGC
TGTACAAGTAACTCGAGGGAATTAATTCGAGCTCGGTACCTTTAAGACCAATGACTTACAAGGCAGCTGT
AGATCTTAGCCACTTTTTAAAAGAAAAGGGGGGACTGGAAGGGCTAATTCACTCCCAACGAAGACAAGAT
CTGCTTTTTGCTTGTACTGGGTCTCTCTGGTTAGACCAGATCTGAGCCTGGGAGCTCTCTGGCTAACTAG
GGAACCCACTGCTTAAGCCTCAATAAAGCTTGCCTTGAGTGCTTCAAGTAGTGTGTGCCCGTCTGTTGTG
TGACTCTGGTAACTAGAGATCCCTCAGACCCTTTTAGTCAGTGTGGAAAATCTCTAGCAGCATCTAGAAT
TAATTCCGTGTATTCTATAGTGTCACCTAAATCGTATGTGTATGATACATAAGGTTATGTATTAATTGTA
GCCGCGTTCTAACGACAATATGTACAAGCCTAATTGTGTAGCATCTGGCTTACTGAAGCAGACCCTATCA
TCTCTCTCGTAAACTGCCGTCAGAGTCGGTTTGGTTGGACGAACCTTCTGAGTTTCTGGTAACGCCGTCC
CGCACCCGGAAATGGTCAGCGAACCAATCAGCAGGGTCATCGCTAGCCAGATCCTCTACGCCGGACGCAT
CGTGGCCGGCATCACCGGCGCCACAGGTGCGGTTGCTGGCGCCTATATCGCCGACATCACCGATGGGGAA
GATCGGGCTCGCCACTTCGGGCTCATGAGCGCTTGTTTCGGCGTGGGTATGGTGGCAGGCCCCGTGGCCG
GGGGACTGTTGGGCGCCATCTCCTTGCATGCACCATTCCTTGCGGCGGCGGTGCTCAACGGCCTCAACCT
ACTACTGGGCTGCTTCCTAATGCAGGAGTCGCATAAGGGAGAGCGTCGAATGGTGCACTCTCAGTACAAT
CTGCTCTGATGCCGCATAGTTAAGCCAGCCCCGACACCCGCCAACACCCGCTGACGCGCCCTGACGGGCT
TGTCTGCTCCCGGCATCCGCTTACAGACAAGCTGTGACCGTCTCCGGGAGCTGCATGTGTCAGAGGTTTT
CACCGTCATCACCGAAACGCGCGAGACGAAAGGGCCTCGTGATACGCCTATTTTTATAGGTTAATGTCAT
GATAATAATGGTTTCTTAGACGTCAGGTGGCACTTTTCGGGGAAATGTGCGCGGAACCCCTATTTGTTTA
TTTTTCTAAATACATTCAAATATGTATCCGCTCATGAGACAATAACCCTGATAAATGCTTCAATAATATT
GAAAAAGGAAGAGTATGAGTATTCAACATTTCCGTGTCGCCCTTATTCCCTTTTTTGCGGCATTTTGCCT
TCCTGTTTTTGCTCACCCAGAAACGCTGGTGAAAGTAAAAGATGCTGAAGATCAGTTGGGTGCACGAGTG
GGTTACATCGAACTGGATCTCAACAGCGGTAAGATCCTTGAGAGTTTTCGCCCCGAAGAACGTTTTCCAA
TGATGAGCACTTTTAAAGTTCTGCTATGTGGCGCGGTATTATCCCGTATTGACGCCGGGCAAGAGCAACT
CGGTCGCCGCATACACTATTCTCAGAATGACTTGGTTGAGTACTCACCAGTCACAGAAAAGCATCTTACG
GATGGCATGACAGTAAGAGAATTATGCAGTGCTGCCATAACCATGAGTGATAACACTGCGGCCAACTTAC
TTCTGACAACGATCGGAGGACCGAAGGAGCTAACCGCTTTTTTGCACAACATGGGGGATCATGTAACTCG
CCTTGATCGTTGGGAACCGGAGCTGAATGAAGCCATACCAAACGACGAGCGTGACACCACGATGCCTGTA
GCAATGGCAACAACGTTGCGCAAACTATTAACTGGCGAACTACTTACTCTAGCTTCCCGGCAACAATTAA
TAGACTGGATGGAGGCGGATAAAGTTGCAGGACCACTTCTGCGCTCGGCCCTTCCGGCTGGCTGGTTTAT
TGCTGATAAATCTGGAGCCGGTGAGCGTGGGTCTCGCGGTATCATTGCAGCACTGGGGCCAGATGGTAAG
CCCTCCCGTATCGTAGTTATCTACACGACGGGGAGTCAGGCAACTATGGATGAACGAAATAGACAGATCG
CTGAGATAGGTGCCTCACTGATTAAGCATTGGTAACTGTCAGACCAAGTTTACTCATATATACTTTAGAT
TGATTTAAAACTTCATTTTTAATTTAAAAGGATCTAGGTGAAGATCCTTTTTGATAATCTCATGACCAAA
ATCCCTTAACGTGAGTTTTCGTTCCACTGAGCGTCAGACCCCGTAGAAAAGATCAAAGGATCTTCTTGAG
ATCCTTTTTTTCTGCGCGTAATCTGCTGCTTGCAAACAAAAAAACCACCGCTACCAGCGGTGGTTTGTTT
GCCGGATCAAGAGCTACCAACTCTTTTTCCGAAGGTAACTGGCTTCAGCAGAGCGCAGATACCAAATACT
GTTCTTCTAGTGTAGCCGTAGTTAGGCCACCACTTCAAGAACTCTGTAGCACCGCCTACATACCTCGCTC
TGCTAATCCTGTTACCAGTGGCTGCTGCCAGTGGCGATAAGTCGTGTCTTACCGGGTTGGACTCAAGACG
ATAGTTACCGGATAAGGCGCAGCGGTCGGGCTGAACGGGGGGTTCGTGCACACAGCCCAGCTTGGAGCGA
ACGACCTACACCGAACTGAGATACCTACAGCGTGAGCTATGAGAAAGCGCCACGCTTCCCGAAGGGAGAA
AGGCGGACAGGTATCCGGTAAGCGGCAGGGTCGGAACAGGAGAGCGCACGAGGGAGCTTCCAGGGGGAAA
CGCCTGGTATCTTTATAGTCCTGTCGGGTTTCGCCACCTCTGACTTGAGCGTCGATTTTTGTGATGCTCG
TCAGGGGGGCGGAGCCTATGGAAAAACGCCAGCAACGCGGCCTTTTTACGGTTCCTGGCCTTTTGCTGGC
CTTTTGCTCACATGTTCTTTCCTGCGTTATCCCCTGATTCTGTGGATAACCGTATTACCGCCTTTGAGTG
AGCTGATACCGCTCGCCGCAGCCGAACGACCGAGCGCAGCGAGTCAGTGAGCGAGGAAGCGGAAGAGCGC
CCAATACGCAAACCGCCTCTCCCCGCGCGTTGGCCGATTCATTAATGCAGCTGTGGAATGTGTGTCAGTT
AGGGTGTGGAAAGTCCCCAGGCTCCCCAGCAGGCAGAAGTATGCAAAGCATGCATCTCAATTAGTCAGCA
ACCAGGTGTGGAAAGTCCCCAGGCTCCCCAGCAGGCAGAAGTATGCAAAGCATGCATCTCAATTAGTCAG
CAACCATAGTCCCGCCCCTAACTCCGCCCATCCCGCCCCTAACTCCGCCCAGTTCCGCCCATTCTCCGCC
CCATGGCTGACTAATTTTTTTTATTTATGCAGAGGCCGAGGCCGCCTCGGCCTCTGAGCTATTCCAGAAG
TAGTGAGGAGGCTTTTTTGGAGGCCTAGGCTTTTGCAAAAAGCTTGGACACAAGACAGGCTTGCGAGATA
TGTTTGAGAATACCACTTTATCCCGCGTCAGGGAGAGGCAGTGCGTAAAAAGACGCGGACTCATGTGAAA
TACTGGTTTTTAGTGCGCCAGATCTCTATAATCTCGCGCAACCTATTTTCCCCTCGAACACTTTTTAAGC
CGTAGATAAACAGGCTGGGACACTTCACATGAGCGAAAAATACATCGTCACCTGGGACATGTTGCAGATC
CATGCACGTAAACTCGCAAGCCGACTGATGCCTTCTGAACAATGGAAAGGCATTATTGCCGTAAGCCGTG
GCGGTCTGTACCGGGTGCGTTACTGGCGCGTGAACTGGGTATTCGTCATGTCGATACCGTTTGTATTTCC
AGCTACGATCACGACAACCAGCGCGAGCTTAAAGTGCTGAAACGCGCAGAAGGCGATGGCGAAGGCTTCA
TCGTTATTGATGACCTGGTGGATACCGGTGGTACTGCGGTTGCGATTCGTGAAATGTATCCAAAAGCGCA
CTTTGTCACCATCTTCGCAAAACCGGCTGGTCGTCCGCTGGTTGATGACTATGTTGTTGATATCCCGCAA
GATACCTGGATTGAACAGCCGTGGGATATGGGCGTCGTATTCGTCCCGCCAATCTCCGGTCGCTAATCTT
TTCAACGCCTGGCACTGCCGGGCGTTGTTCTTTTTAACTTCAGGCGGGTTACAATAGTTTCCAGTAAGTA
TTCTGGAGGCTGCATCCATGACACAGGCAAACCTGAGCGAAACCCTGTTCAAACCCCGCTTTAAACATCC
TGAAACCTCGACGCTAGTCCGCCGCTTTAATCACGGCGCACAACCGCCTGTGCAGTCGGCCCTTGATGGT
AAAACCATCCCTCACTGGTATCGCATGATTAACCGTCTGATGTGGATCTGGCGCGGCATTGACCCACGCG
AAATCCTCGACGTCCAGGCACGTATTGTGATGAGCGATGCCGAACGTACCGACGATGATTTATACGATAC
GGTGATTGGCTACCGTGGCGGCAACTGGATTTATGAGTGGGCCCCGGATCTTTGTGAAGGAACCTTACTT
CTGTGGTGTGACATAATTGGACAAACTACCTACAGAGATTTAAAGCTCTAAGGTAAATATAAAATTTTTA
AGTGTATAATGTGTTAAACTACTGATTCTAATTGTTTGTGTATTTTAGATTCCAACCTATGGAACTGATG
AATGGGAGCAGTGGTGGAATGCCTTTAATGAGGAAAACCTGTTTTGCTCAGAAGAAATGCCATCTAGTGA
TGATGAGGCTACTGCTGACTCTCAACATTCTACTCCTCCAAAAAAGAAGAGAAAGGTAGAAGACCCCAAG
GACTTTCCTTCAGAATTGCTAAGTTTTTTGAGTCATGCTGTGTTTAGTAATAGAACTCTTGCTTGCTTTG
CTATTTACACCACAAAGGAAAAAGCTGCACTGCTATACAAGAAAATTATGGAAAAATATTCTGTAACCTT
TATAAGTAGGCATAACAGTTATAATCATAACATACTGTTTTTTCTTACTCCACACAGGCATAGAGTGTCT
GCTATTAATAACTATGCTCAAAAATTGTGTACCTTTAGCTTTTTAATTTGTAAAGGGGTTAATAAGGAAT
ATTTGATGTATAGTGCCTTGACTAGAGATCATAATCAGCCATACCACATTTGTAGAGGTTTTACTTGCTT
TAAAAAACCTCCCACACCTCCCCCTGAACCTGAAACATAAAATGAATGCAATTGTTGTTGTTAACTTGTT
TATTGCAGCTTATAATGGTTACAAATAAAGCAATAGCATCACAAATTTCACAAATAAAGCATTTTTTTCA
CTGCATTCTAGTTGTGGTTTGTCCAAACTCATCAATGTATCTTATCATGTCTGGATCAACTGGATAACTC
AAGCTAACCAAAATCATCCCAAACTTCCCACCCCATACCCTATTACCACTGCCAATTACCTGTGGTTTCA
TTTACTCTAAACCTGTGATTCCTCTGAATTATTTTCATTTTAAAGAAATTGTATTTGTTAAATATGTACT
ACAAACTTAGTAGTTGGAAGGGCTAATTCACTCCCAAAGAAGACAAGATATCCTTGATCTGTGGATCTAC
CACACACAAGGCTACTTCCCTGATTAGCAGAACTACACACCAGGGCCAGGGGTCAGATATCCACTGACCT
TTGGATGGTGCTACAAGCTAGTACCAGTTGAGCCAGATAAGGTAGAAGAGGCCAATAAAGGAGAGAACAC
CAGCTTGTTACACCCTGTGAGCCTGCATGGGATGGATGACCCGGAGAGAGAAGTGTTAGAGTGGAGGTTT
GACAGCCGCCTAGCATTTCATCACGTGGCCCGAGAGCTGCATCCGGAGTACTTCAAGAACTGC
